Addgene plasmid #234877: hSyn-HA-PGRN-LAMP1TM-IRES-GFP
Purpose: Lentiviral plasmid expressing HA-tagged human progranulin that is fused to the transmembrane domain and cytosolic tail of LAMP-1. Enables lysosomal delivery of progranulin without secretion.
Depositing lab: Andrew Arrant. Depositing organization: University of Alabama at Birmingham. Publication: Delivering progranulin to neuronal lysosomes protects against excitotoxicity. Davis SE, Roth JR, Aljabi Q, Hakim AR, Savell KE, Day JJ, Arrant AE. J Biol Chem. 2021 Sep;297(3):100993. doi: 10.1016/j.jbc.2021.100993. Epub 2021 Jul 21. PubMed 34298019.
Backbone
  Vector backbone: hSyn-IRES-GFP
  Backbone manufacturer: Andrew Arrant (Addgene #234875)
  Backbone size w/o insert (bp): 9305
  Total vector size (bp): 11234
  Vector type: Mammalian Expression, Lentiviral
  Selectable markers: Zeocin
Growth in bacteria
  Bacterial resistance: Ampicillin, 100 μg/mL
  Growth temperature: 37°C
  Growth strain: NEB Stable
  Copy number: Unknown
Gene/Insert
  Gene/Insert name: Progranulin
  Species: H. sapiens (human)
  Insert size (bp): 1929
  Entrez Gene: GRN (a.k.a. CLN11, FTD2, GEP, GP88, PCDGF, PEPI, PGRN)
  Promoter: hSYn
  Tag / fusion protein: HA tag (N terminal on insert); LAMP-1 transmembrane domain and cytosolic tail (C terminal on insert)
  Cloning method: Ligation Independent Cloning
  Sequencing primers: 5′ ctgcctcagtctgcggtg; 3′ cttgcttcctttggcgag
Terms and licenses: Academic/Nonprofit Terms; Industry Terms: Not Available to Industry
How to cite: hSyn-HA-PGRN-LAMP1TM-IRES-GFP was a gift from Andrew Arrant (Addgene plasmid # 234877 ; http://n2t.net/addgene:234877 ; RRID:Addgene_234877)
