[The description below was written by a language model from this plasmid's Addgene catalogue record and pLannotate feature annotations shown in this document.]
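Description:
hSyn-HA-PGRN-LAMP1TM-IRES-GFP is a third-generation-style, self-inactivating HIV-1 lentiviral transfer plasmid for neuron-directed expression of a lysosome-targeted form of human progranulin (GRN). It is built on the hSyn-IRES-GFP backbone and is about 11.2 kb in total. In bacteria it replicates from a high-copy ColE1/pUC-type origin and is selected with ampicillin (AmpR). An f1 origin is also present. Outside the viral genome, an SV40/EM7 promoter-driven BleoR cassette with an SV40 poly(A) signal provides Zeocin resistance, the listed mammalian selectable marker. Because this cassette lies downstream of the 3' LTR, it would not be packaged into virus.

The viral portion begins with a CMV enhancer/promoter fused to a truncated 5' LTR, which drives genomic RNA production in packaging cells. This is followed by the Ψ packaging signal with a gag fragment, the RRE for Rev-dependent export, and the cPPT/CTS. The human synapsin I promoter then confers neuron-specific transcription of a bicistronic message. Its first cistron is progranulin carrying an N-terminal HA tag, according to the catalogue fields (the tag is not annotated separately in the feature table). It is fused at the C terminus to the transmembrane domain and cytosolic tail of LAMP-1. An EMCV IRES then allows independent translation of EGFP to mark transduced cells. A WPRE enhances transcript expression, and the cassette ends at the ΔU3 3' LTR, followed by a bGH poly(A) signal.

Anchoring progranulin to the LAMP-1 membrane and sorting sequences is intended to deliver it to lysosomes without secretion. This lets the lysosomal functions of progranulin be examined separately from its extracellular roles, as in the associated work on neuronal protection against excitotoxicity.
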