Features (pLannotate 1.2.2; 32 found; start..end, strand, type, name):
    166..1026    -  CDS            AmpR: β-lactamase; bla; confers resistance to ampicillin, carbenicillin, and related antibiotics
   1027..1131    -  promoter       AmpR promoter: bla
   1190..1242    -  misc_feature   bom (fragment): basis of mobility region from pBR322
   1397..1776    +  enhancer       CMV enhancer: human cytomegalovirus immediate early enhancer
   1777..1976    +  promoter       CMV promoter: human cytomegalovirus (CMV) immediate early promoter
   1994..2174    +  LTR            5' LTR (truncated): truncated 5' long terminal repeat (LTR) from HIV-1
   2221..2346    +  misc_feature   HIV-1 Ψ: packaging signal of human immunodeficiency virus type 1
   2330..2693    +  CDS            HIV-1 gag (fragment): gag protein from human immunodeficiency virus 1; gag
   2839..3072    +  misc_feature   RRE: The Rev response element (RRE) of HIV-1 allows for Rev-dependent mRNA export from the nucleus to the cytoplasm.
   3449..3549    +  CDS            Rev (fragment): human immunodeficiency virus 1 (HIV-1) Rev protein; rev; enhances nuclear export of unspliced and incompletely spliced viral mRNAs
   3599..3716    +  misc_feature   cPPT/CTS: central polypurine tract and central termination sequence of HIV-1
   3761..4208    +  promoter       hSyn promoter: human synapsin I promoter; confers neuron-specific expression (Kügler et al., 2003)
   4225..6036    +  CDS            GRN: GRN_HUMAN - Experimental evidence at protein level: Swiss-Prot protein existence level 1. [Granulin-7]: Stabilizes CTSD through interaction with CTSD leading to maintain its aspartic-type peptidase activity. From Homo sapiens (Human).
   6042..6153    +  CDS            LAMP1 (fragment): human lysosome-associated membrane glycoprotein 1
   6163..6749    +  misc_feature   IRES2: internal ribosome entry site (IRES) of the encephalomyocarditis virus (EMCV)
   6750..7469    +  CDS            EGFP: the original enhanced GFP (Yang et al., 1996) mammalian codon-optimized
   7505..8093    +  misc_feature   WPRE: woodchuck hepatitis virus posttranscriptional regulatory element
   8144..8163    +  misc_feature   cPPT/CTS (fragment): central polypurine tract and central termination sequence of HIV-1
   8165..8398    +  LTR            3' LTR (ΔU3): self-inactivating 3' long terminal repeat (LTR) from HIV-1
   8430..8654    +  polyA_signal   bGH poly(A) signal: bovine growth hormone polyadenylation signal
   8658..8679    +  promoter       SV40 promoter (fragment): SV40 enhancer and early promoter
   8700..9128    +  rep_origin     f1 ori (sequence partly withheld): f1 bacteriophage origin of replication; arrow indicates direction of (+) strand synthesis
   9142..9471    +  promoter       SV40 promoter: SV40 enhancer and early promoter
   9519..9566    +  promoter       EM7 promoter: synthetic bacterial promoter&nbsp
   9585..9959    +  CDS            BleoR: antibiotic-binding protein; Sh ble from Streptoalloteichus hindustanus; confers resistance to bleomycin, phleomycin, and Zeocin™
   9969..10094   +  CDS            ble (fragment): BLE_KLEPN - Experimental evidence at protein level: Swiss-Prot protein existence level 1. Binding protein with a strong affinity to the bleomycin family of antibiotics. Binds to CL990; an antimitotic-antibiotic compound. From Klebsiella pneumoniae.
  10089..10210   +  polyA_signal   SV40 poly(A) signal: SV40 polyadenylation signal
  10281..10303   -  protein_bind   lac operator (fragment): The lac repressor binds to the lac operator to inhibit transcription in E. coli. This inhibition can be relieved by adding lactose or isopropyl-β-D-thiogalactopyranoside (IPTG). lac repressor encoded by lacI
  10307..10337   -  promoter       lac promoter: promoter for the E. coli lac operon
  10352..10373   -  protein_bind   CAP binding site: CAP binding activates transcription in the presence of cAMP. E. coli catabolite activator protein
  10386..10478   -  CDS            lacI (fragment): lac repressor; lacI; The lac repressor binds to the lac operator to inhibit transcription in E. coli. This inhibition can be relieved by adding lactose or isopropyl-β-D-thiogalactopyranoside (IPTG).
  10661..11249   -  rep_origin     ori: high-copy-number ColE1/pMB1/pBR322/pUC origin of replication
>Addgene plasmid #234877 | hSyn-HA-PGRN-LAMP1TM-IRES-GFP | addgene full sequence | sequence record 468254 | Addgene NGS Result
TCCTTTGATCTTTTCTACGGGGTCTGACGCTCAGTGGAACGAAAACTCACGTTAAGGGATTTTGGTCATG
AGATTATCAAAAAGGATCTTCACCTAGATCCTTTTAAATTAAAAATGAAGTTTTAAATCAATCTAAAGTA
TATATGAGTAAACTTGGTCTGACAGTTACCAATGCTTAATCAGTGAGGCACCTATCTCAGCGATCTGTCT
ATTTCGTTCATCCATAGTTGCCTGACTCCCCGTCGTGTAGATAACTACGATACGGGAGGGCTTACCATCT
GGCCCCAGTGCTGCAATGATACCGCGAGACCCACGCTCACCGGCTCCAGATTTATCAGCAATAAACCAGC
CAGCCGGAAGGGCCGAGCGCAGAAGTGGTCCTGCAACTTTATCCGCCTCCATCCAGTCTATTAATTGTTG
CCGGGAAGCTAGAGTAAGTAGTTCGCCAGTTAATAGTTTGCGCAACGTTGTTGCCATTGCTACAGGCATC
GTGGTGTCACGCTCGTCGTTTGGTATGGCTTCATTCAGCTCCGGTTCCCAACGATCAAGGCGAGTTACAT
GATCCCCCATGTTGTGCAAAAAAGCGGTTAGCTCCTTCGGTCCTCCGATCGTTGTCAGAAGTAAGTTGGC
CGCAGTGTTATCACTCATGGTTATGGCAGCACTGCATAATTCTCTTACTGTCATGCCATCCGTAAGATGC
TTTTCTGTGACTGGTGAGTACTCAACCAAGTCATTCTGAGAATAGTGTATGCGGCGACCGAGTTGCTCTT
GCCCGGCGTCAATACGGGATAATACCGCGCCACATAGCAGAACTTTAAAAGTGCTCATCATTGGAAAACG
TTCTTCGGGGCGAAAACTCTCAAGGATCTTACCGCTGTTGAGATCCAGTTCGATGTAACCCACTCGTGCA
CCCAACTGATCTTCAGCATCTTTTACTTTCACCAGCGTTTCTGGGTGAGCAAAAACAGGAAGGCAAAATG
CCGCAAAAAAGGGAATAAGGGCGACACGGAAATGTTGAATACTCATACTCTTCCTTTTTCAATATTATTG
AAGCATTTATCAGGGTTATTGTCTCATGAGCGGATACATATTTGAATGTATTTAGAAAAATAAACAAATA
GGGGTTCCGCGCACATTTCCCCGAAAAGTGCCACCTGACGTCGACGGATCGGGAGATCTCCCGATCCCCT
ATGGTGCACTCTCAGTACAATCTGCTCTGATGCCGCATAGTTAAGCCAGTATCTGCTCCCTGCTTGTGTG
TTGGAGGTCGCTGAGTAGTGCGCGAGCAAAATTTAAGCTACAACAAGGCAAGGCTTGACCGACAATTGCA
TGAAGAATCTGCTTAGGGTTAGGCGTTTTGCGCTGCTTCGCGATGTACGGGCCAGATATACGCGTTGACA
TTGATTATTGACTAGTTATTAATAGTAATCAATTACGGGGTCATTAGTTCATAGCCCATATATGGAGTTC
CGCGTTACATAACTTACGGTAAATGGCCCGCCTGGCTGACCGCCCAACGACCCCCGCCCATTGACGTCAA
TAATGACGTATGTTCCCATAGTAACGCCAATAGGGACTTTCCATTGACGTCAATGGGTGGAGTATTTACG
GTAAACTGCCCACTTGGCAGTACATCAAGTGTATCATATGCCAAGTACGCCCCCTATTGACGTCAATGAC
GGTAAATGGCCCGCCTGGCATTATGCCCAGTACATGACCTTATGGGACTTTCCTACTTGGCAGTACATCT
ACGTATTAGTCATCGCTATTACCATGGTGATGCGGTTTTGGCAGTACATCAATGGGCGTGGATAGCGGTT
TGACTCACGGGGATTTCCAAGTCTCCACCCCATTGACGTCAATGGGAGTTTGTTTTGGCACCAAAATCAA
CGGGACTTTCCAAAATGTCGTAACAACTCCGCCCCATTGACGCAAATGGGCGGTAGGCGTGTACGGTGGG
AGGTCTATATAAGCAGCGCGTTTTGCCTGTACTGGGTCTCTCTGGTTAGACCAGATCTGAGCCTGGGAGC
TCTCTGGCTAACTAGGGAACCCACTGCTTAAGCCTCAATAAAGCTTGCCTTGAGTGCTTCAAGTAGTGTG
TGCCCGTCTGTTGTGTGACTCTGGTAACTAGAGATCCCTCAGACCCTTTTAGTCAGTGTGGAAAATCTCT
AGCAGTGGCGCCCGAACAGGGACTTGAAAGCGAAAGGGAAACCAGAGGAGCTCTCTCGACGCAGGACTCG
GCTTGCTGAAGCGCGCACGGCAAGAGGCGAGGGGCGGCGACTGGTGAGTACGCCAAAAATTTTGACTAGC
GGAGGCTAGAAGGAGAGAGATGGGTGCGAGAGCGTCAGTATTAAGCGGGGGAGAATTAGATCGCGATGGG
AAAAAATTCGGTTAAGGCCAGGGGGAAAGAAAAAATATAAATTAAAACATATAGTATGGGCAAGCAGGGA
GCTAGAACGATTCGCAGTTAATCCTGGCCTGTTAGAAACATCAGAAGGCTGTAGACAAATACTGGGACAG
CTACAACCATCCCTTCAGACAGGATCAGAAGAACTTAGATCATTATATAATACAGTAGCAACCCTCTATT
GTGTGCATCAAAGGATAGAGATAAAAGACACCAAGGAAGCTTTAGACAAGATAGAGGAAGAGCAAAACAA
AAGTAAGACCACCGCACAGCAAGCGGCCGCTGATCTTCAGACCTGGAGGAGGAGATATGAGGGACAATTG
GAGAAGTGAATTATATAAATATAAAGTAGTAAAAATTGAACCATTAGGAGTAGCACCCACCAAGGCAAAG
AGAAGAGTGGTGCAGAGAGAAAAAAGAGCAGTGGGAATAGGAGCTTTGTTCCTTGGGTTCTTGGGAGCAG
CAGGAAGCACTATGGGCGCAGCGTCAATGACGCTGACGGTACAGGCCAGACAATTATTGTCTGGTATAGT
GCAGCAGCAGAACAATTTGCTGAGGGCTATTGAGGCGCAACAGCATCTGTTGCAACTCACAGTCTGGGGC
ATCAAGCAGCTCCAGGCAAGAATCCTGGCTGTGGAAAGATACCTAAAGGATCAACAGCTCCTGGGGATTT
GGGGTTGCTCTGGAAAACTCATTTGCACCACTGCTGTGCCTTGGAATGCTAGTTGGAGTAATAAATCTCT
GGAACAGATTTGGAATCACACGACCTGGATGGAGTGGGACAGAGAAATTAACAATTACACAAGCTTAATA
CACTCCTTAATTGAAGAATCGCAAAACCAGCAAGAAAAGAATGAACAAGAATTATTGGAATTAGATAAAT
GGGCAAGTTTGTGGAATTGGTTTAACATAACAAATTGGCTGTGGTATATAAAATTATTCATAATGATAGT
AGGAGGCTTGGTAGGTTTAAGAATAGTTTTTGCTGTACTTTCTATAGTGAATAGAGTTAGGCAGGGATAT
TCACCATTATCGTTTCAGACCCACCTCCCAACCCCGAGGGGACCCGACAGGCCCGAAGGAATAGAAGAAG
AAGGTGGAGAGAGAGACAGAGACAGATCCATTCGATTAGTGAACGGATCGGCACTGCGTGCGCCAATTCT
GCAGACAAATGGCAGTATTCATCCACAATTTTAAAAGAAAAGGGGGGATTGGGGGGTACAGTGCAGGGGA
AAGAATAGTAGACATAATAGCAACAGACATACAAACTAAAGAATTACAAAAACAAATTACAAAAATTCAA
AATTTTCGGGTTTATTACAGGGACAGCAGAGATCCAGTTTGGTTAATTAAAGTGCAAGTGGGTTTTAGGA
CCAGGATGAGGCGGGGTGGGGGTGCCTACCTGACGACCGACCCCGACCCACTGGACAAGCACCCAACCCC
CATTCCCCAAATTGCGCATCCCCTATCAGAGAGGGGGAGGGGAAACAGGATGCGGCGAGGCGCGTGCGCA
CTGCCAGCTTCAGCACCGCGGACAGTGCCTTCGCCCCCGCCTGGCGGCGCGCGCCACCGCCGCCTCAGCA
CTGAAGGCGCGCTGACGTCACTCGCCGGTCCCCCGCAAACTCCCCTTCCCGGCCACCTTGGTCGCGTCCG
CGCCGCCGCCGGCCCAGCCGGACCGCACCACGCGAGGCGCGAGATAGGGGGGCACGGGCGCGACCATCTG
CGCTGCGGCGCCGGCGACTCAGCGCTGCCTCAGTCTGCGGTGGGCAGCGGAGGAGTCGTGTCGTGCCTGA
GAGCGCAGACCGGCTCGAGCCACCATGTGGACCCTGGTGAGCTGGGTGGCCTTAACAGCAGGGCTGGTGG
CTGGAGGTTACCCATACGATGTTCCAGATTACGCTGGTACGCGGTGCCCAGATGGTCAGTTCTGCCCTGT
GGCCTGCTGCCTGGACCCCGGAGGAGCCAGCTACAGCTGCTGCCGTCCCCTTCTGGACAAATGGCCCACA
ACACTGAGCAGGCATCTGGGTGGCCCCTGCCAGGTTGATGCCCACTGCTCTGCCGGCCACTCCTGCATCT
TTACCGTCTCAGGGACTTCCAGTTGCTGCCCCTTCCCAGAGGCCGTGGCATGCGGGGATGGCCATCACTG
CTGCCCACGGGGCTTCCACTGCAGTGCAGACGGGCGATCCTGCTTCCAAAGATCAGGTAACAACTCCGTG
GGTGCCATCCAGTGCCCTGATAGTCAGTTCGAATGCCCGGACTTCTCCACGTGCTGTGTTATGGTCGATG
GCTCCTGGGGGTGCTGCCCCATGCCCCAGGCTTCCTGCTGTGAAGACAGGGTGCACTGCTGTCCGCACGG
TGCCTTCTGCGACCTGGTTCACACCCGCTGCATCACACCCACGGGCACCCACCCCCTGGCAAAGAAGCTC
CCTGCCCAGAGGACTAACAGGGCAGTGGCCTTGTCCAGCTCGGTCATGTGTCCGGACGCACGGTCCCGGT
GCCCTGATGGTTCTACCTGCTGTGAGCTGCCCAGTGGGAAGTATGGCTGCTGCCCAATGCCCAACGCCAC
CTGCTGCTCCGATCACCTGCACTGCTGCCCCCAAGACACTGTGTGTGACCTGATCCAGAGTAAGTGCCTC
TCCAAGGAGAACGCTACCACGGACCTCCTCACTAAGCTGCCTGCGCACACAGTGGGGGATGTGAAATGTG
ACATGGAGGTGAGCTGCCCAGATGGCTATACCTGCTGCCGTCTACAGTCGGGGGCCTGGGGCTGCTGCCC
TTTTACCCAGGCTGTGTGCTGTGAGGACCACATACACTGCTGTCCCGCGGGGTTTACGTGTGACACGCAG
AAGGGTACCTGTGAACAGGGGCCCCACCAGGTGCCCTGGATGGAGAAGGCCCCAGCTCACCTCAGCCTGC
CAGACCCACAAGCCTTGAAGAGAGATGTCCCCTGTGATAATGTCAGCAGCTGTCCCTCCTCCGATACCTG
CTGCCAACTCACGTCTGGGGAGTGGGGCTGCTGTCCAATCCCAGAGGCTGTCTGCTGCTCGGACCACCAG
CACTGCTGCCCCCAGGGCTACACGTGTGTAGCTGAGGGGCAGTGTCAGCGAGGAAGCGAGATCGTGGCTG
GACTGGAGAAGATGCCTGCCCGCCGGGCTTCCTTATCCCACCCCAGAGACATCGGCTGTGACCAGCACAC
CAGCTGCCCGGTGGGGCAGACCTGCTGCCCGAGCCTGGGTGGGAGCTGGGCCTGCTGCCAGTTGCCCCAT
GCTGTGTGCTGCGAGGATCGCCAGCACTGCTGCCCGGCTGGCTACACCTGCAACGTGAAGGCTCGATCCT
GCGAGAAGGAAGTGGTCTCTGCCCAGCCTGCCACCTTCCTGGCCCGTAGCCCTCACGTGGGTGTGAAGGA
CGTGGAGTGTGGGGAAGGACACTTCTGCCATGATAACCAGACCTGCTGCCGAGACAACCGACAGGGCTGG
GCCTGCTGTCCCTACCGCCAGGGCGTCTGTTGTGCTGATCGGCGCCACTGCTGTCCTGCTGGCTTCCGCT
GCGCAGCCAGGGGTACCAAGTGTTTGCGCAGGGAGGCCCCGCGCTGGGACGCCCCTTTGAGGGACCCAGC
CTTGAGACAGCTGCTGGTCGACATGCTGATCCCCATCGCTGTGGGTGGTGCCCTGGCGGGGCTGGTCCTC
ATCGTCCTCATCGCCTACCTCGTCGGCAGGAAGAGGAGTCACGCAGGCTACCAGACTATCTAGTAGGATC
CGCCCCTCTCCCTCCCCCCCCCCTAACGTTACTGGCCGAAGCCGCTTGGAATAAGGCCGGTGTGCGTTTG
TCTATATGTTATTTTCCACCATATTGCCGTCTTTTGGCAATGTGAGGGCCCGGAAACCTGGCCCTGTCTT
CTTGACGAGCATTCCTAGGGGTCTTTCCCCTCTCGCCAAAGGAATGCAAGGTCTGTTGAATGTCGTGAAG
GAAGCAGTTCCTCTGGAAGCTTCTTGAAGACAAACAACGTCTGTAGCGACCCTTTGCAGGCAGCGGAACC
CCCCACCTGGCGACAGGTGCCTCTGCGGCCAAAAGCCACGTGTATAAGATACACCTGCAAAGGCGGCACA
ACCCCAGTGCCACGTTGTGAGTTGGATAGTTGTGGAAAGAGTCAAATGGCTCTCCTCAAGCGTATTCAAC
AAGGGGCTGAAGGATGCCCAGAAGGTACCCCATTGTATGGGATCTGATCTGGGGCCTCGGTACACATGCT
TTACATGTGTTTAGTCGAGGTTAAAAAAACGTCTAGGCCCCCCGAACCACGGGGACGTGGTTTTCCTTTG
AAAAACACGATGATAATATGGCCACAACCATGGTGAGCAAGGGCGAGGAGCTGTTCACCGGGGTGGTGCC
CATCCTGGTCGAGCTGGACGGCGACGTAAACGGCCACAAGTTCAGCGTGTCCGGCGAGGGCGAGGGCGAT
GCCACCTACGGCAAGCTGACCCTGAAGTTCATCTGCACCACCGGCAAGCTGCCCGTGCCCTGGCCCACCC
TCGTGACCACCCTGACCTACGGCGTGCAGTGCTTCAGCCGCTACCCCGACCACATGAAGCAGCACGACTT
CTTCAAGTCCGCCATGCCCGAAGGCTACGTCCAGGAGCGCACCATCTTCTTCAAGGACGACGGCAACTAC
AAGACCCGCGCCGAGGTGAAGTTCGAGGGCGACACCCTGGTGAACCGCATCGAGCTGAAGGGCATCGACT
TCAAGGAGGACGGCAACATCCTGGGGCACAAGCTGGAGTACAACTACAACAGCCACAACGTCTATATCAT
GGCCGACAAGCAGAAGAACGGCATCAAGGTGAACTTCAAGATCCGCCACAACATCGAGGACGGCAGCGTG
CAGCTCGCCGACCACTACCAGCAGAACACCCCCATCGGCGACGGCCCCGTGCTGCTGCCCGACAACCACT
ACCTGAGCACCCAGTCCGCCCTGAGCAAAGACCCCAACGAGAAGCGCGATCACATGGTCCTGCTGGAGTT
CGTGACCGCCGCCGGGATCACTCTCGGCATGGACGAGCTGTACAAGTAATAGAATTCAATTCTAACTAGA
CGCGTTAAGTCGACAATCAACCTCTGGATTACAAAATTTGTGAAAGATTGACTGGTATTCTTAACTATGT
TGCTCCTTTTACGCTATGTGGATACGCTGCTTTAATGCCTTTGTATCATGCTATTGCTTCCCGTATGGCT
TTCATTTTCTCCTCCTTGTATAAATCCTGGTTGCTGTCTCTTTATGAGGAGTTGTGGCCCGTTGTCAGGC
AACGTGGCGTGGTGTGCACTGTGTTTGCTGACGCAACCCCCACTGGTTGGGGCATTGCCACCACCTGTCA
GCTCCTTTCCGGGACTTTCGCTTTCCCCCTCCCTATTGCCACGGCGGAACTCATCGCCGCCTGCCTTGCC
CGCTGCTGGACAGGGGCTCGGCTGTTGGGCACTGACAATTCCGTGGTGTTGTCGGGGAAATCATCGTCCT
TTCCTTGGCTGCTCGCCTGTGTTGCCACCTGGATTCTGCGCGGGACGTCCTTCTGCTACGTCCCTTCGGC
CCTCAATCCAGCGGACCTTCCTTCCCGCGGCCTGCTGCCGGCTCTGCGGCCTCTTCCGCGTCTTCGCCTT
CGCCCTCAGACGAGTCGGATCTCCCTTTGGGCCGCCTCCCCGCGTCGACTTTAAGACCAATGACTTACAA
GGCAGCTGTAGATCTTAGCCACTTTTTAAAAGAAAAGGGGGGACTGGAAGGGCTAATTCACTCCCAACGA
AGACAAGATCTGCTTTTTGCTTGTACTGGGTCTCTCTGGTTAGACCAGATCTGAGCCTGGGAGCTCTCTG
GCTAACTAGGGAACCCACTGCTTAAGCCTCAATAAAGCTTGCCTTGAGTGCTTCAAGTAGTGTGTGCCCG
TCTGTTGTGTGACTCTGGTAACTAGAGATCCCTCAGACCCTTTTAGTCAGTGTGGAAAATCTCTAGCAGG
GCCCGTTTAAACCCGCTGATCAGCCTCGACTGTGCCTTCTAGTTGCCAGCCATCTGTTGTTTGCCCCTCC
CCCGTGCCTTCCTTGACCCTGGAAGGTGCCACTCCCACTGTCCTTTCCTAATAAAATGAGGAAATTGCAT
CGCATTGTCTGAGTAGGTGTCATTCTATTCTGGGGGGTGGGGTGGGGCAGGACAGCAAGGGGGAGGATTG
GGAAGACAATAGCAGGCATGCTGGGGATGCGGTGGGCTCTATGGCTTCTGAGGCGGAAAGAACCAGCTGG
GGCTCTAGGGGGTATCCCC
[124 nt withheld, positions 8700-8823]
C
[91 nt withheld, positions 8825-8915]
A
[49 nt withheld, positions 8917-8965]
CCTTTGACGTTGGAGTCCACGTTCTTT
[37 nt withheld, positions 8993-9029]
ACCCTATCTCGGTCTATTCTTTTGATTTATAAGGGATTTTGCCGATTTCGGCCTATTGGTTAAAAAATGA
GCTGATTTAACAAAAATTTAACGCGAATTAATTCTGTGGAATGTGTGTCAGTTAGGGTGTGGAAAGTCCC
CAGGCTCCCCAGCAGGCAGAAGTATGCAAAGCATGCATCTCAATTAGTCAGCAACCAGGTGTGGAAAGTC
CCCAGGCTCCCCAGCAGGCAGAAGTATGCAAAGCATGCATCTCAATTAGTCAGCAACCATAGTCCCGCCC
CTAACTCCGCCCATCCCGCCCCTAACTCCGCCCAGTTCCGCCCATTCTCCGCCCCATGGCTGACTAATTT
TTTTTATTTATGCAGAGGCCGAGGCCGCCTCTGCCTCTGAGCTATTCCAGAAGTAGTGAGGAGGCTTTTT
TGGAGGCCTAGGCTTTTGCAAAAAGCTCCCGGGAGCTTGTATATCCATTTTCGGATCTGATCAGCACGTG
TTGACAATTAATCATCGGCATAGTATATCGGCATAGTATAATACGACAAGGTGAGGAACTAAACCATGGC
CAAGTTGACCAGTGCCGTTCCGGTGCTCACCGCGCGCGACGTCGCCGGAGCGGTCGAGTTCTGGACCGAC
CGGCTCGGGTTCTCCCGGGACTTCGTGGAGGACGACTTCGCCGGTGTGGTCCGGGACGACGTGACCCTGT
TCATCAGCGCGGTCCAGGACCAGGTGGTGCCGGACAACACCCTGGCCTGGGTGTGGGTGCGCGGCCTGGA
CGAGCTGTACGCCGAGTGGTCGGAGGTCGTGTCCACGAACTTCCGGGACGCCTCCGGGCCGGCCATGACC
GAGATCGGCGAGCAGCCGTGGGGGCGGGAGTTCGCCCTGCGCGACCCGGCCGGCAACTGCGTGCACTTCG
TGGCCGAGGAGCAGGACTGACACGTGCTACGAGATTTCGATTCCACCGCCGCCTTCTATGAAAGGTTGGG
CTTCGGAATCGTTTTCCGGGACGCCGGCTGGATGATCCTCCAGCGCGGGGATCTCATGCTGGAGTTCTTC
GCCCACCCCAACTTGTTTATTGCAGCTTATAATGGTTACAAATAAAGCAATAGCATCACAAATTTCACAA
ATAAAGCATTTTTTTCACTGCATTCTAGTTGTGGTTTGTCCAAACTCATCAATGTATCTTATCATGTCTG
TATACCGTCGACCTCTAGCTAGAGCTTGGCGTAATCATGGTCATAGCTGTTTCCTGTGTGAAATTGTTAT
CCGCTCACAATTCCACACAACATACGAGCCGGAAGCATAAAGTGTAAAGCCTGGGGTGCCTAATGAGTGA
GCTAACTCACATTAATTGCGTTGCGCTCACTGCCCGCTTTCCAGTCGGGAAACCTGTCGTGCCAGCTGCA
TTAATGAATCGGCCAACGCGCGGGGAGAGGCGGTTTGCGTATTGGGCGCTCTTCCGCTTCCTCGCTCACT
GACTCGCTGCGCTCGGTCGTTCGGCTGCGGCGAGCGGTATCAGCTCACTCAAAGGCGGTAATACGGTTAT
CCACAGAATCAGGGGATAACGCAGGAAAGAACATGTGAGCAAAAGGCCAGCAAAAGGCCAGGAACCGTAA
AAAGGCCGCGTTGCTGGCGTTTTTCCATAGGCTCCGCCCCCCTGACGAGCATCACAAAAATCGACGCTCA
AGTCAGAGGTGGCGAAACCCGACAGGACTATAAAGATACCAGGCGTTTCCCCCTGGAAGCTCCCTCGTGC
GCTCTCCTGTTCCGACCCTGCCGCTTACCGGATACCTGTCCGCCTTTCTCCCTTCGGGAAGCGTGGCGCT
TTCTCATAGCTCACGCTGTAGGTATCTCAGTTCGGTGTAGGTCGTTCGCTCCAAGCTGGGCTGTGTGCAC
GAACCCCCCGTTCAGCCCGACCGCTGCGCCTTATCCGGTAACTATCGTCTTGAGTCCAACCCGGTAAGAC
ACGACTTATCGCCACTGGCAGCAGCCACTGGTAACAGGATTAGCAGAGCGAGGTATGTAGGCGGTGCTAC
AGAGTTCTTGAAGTGGTGGCCTAACTACGGCTACACTAGAAGAACAGTATTTGGTATCTGCGCTCTGCTG
AAGCCAGTTACCTTCGGAAAAAGAGTTGGTAGCTCTTGATCCGGCAAACAAACCACCGCTGGTAGCGGTG
GTTTTTTTGTTTGCAAGCAGCAGATTACGCGCAGAAAAAAAGGATCTCAAGAAGA
